>Addgene plasmid #30217 | pAd:TRE-gateway | depositor partial sequence | sequence record 13881 | Author sequence
GGTAGCGAAAGCTCAGATCTGGATCTCCCGATCCCCTATGGTCGACTCTCAGTACAATCTGCTCTGATGC
CGCATAGTTAAGCCAGTATCTGCTCCCTGCTTGTGTGTTGGAGGTCGCTGAGTAGTGCGCGAGCAAAATT
TAAGCTACAACAAGGCAAGGCTTGACCGACAATTGATAGGCGTATCACGAGGCCCTTTCGTCCTCGAGTT
TACCACTCCCTATCAGTGATAGAGAAAAGTGAAAGTCGAGTTTACCACTCCCTATCAGTGATAGAGAAAA
GTGAAAGTCGAGTTTACCACTCCCTATCAGTGATAGAGAAAAGTGAAAGTCGAGTTTACCACTCCCTATC
AGTGATAGAGAAAAGTGAAAGTCGAGTTTACCACTCCCTATCAGTGATAGAGAAAAGTGAAAGTCGAGTT
TACCACTCCCTATCAGTGATAGAGAAAAGTGAAAGTCGAGTTTACCACTCCCTATCAGTGATAGAGAAAA
GTGAAAGTCGAGCTCGGTACCCGGGTCGAGTAGGCGTGTACGGTGGGAGGCCTATATAAGCAGAGCTCGT
TTAGTGAACCGTCAGATCGCCTGGAGACGCCATCCACGCTGTTTTGACCTCCATAGAAGACACCGGGACC
GATCCAGCCTCCGCGGCCCCGAATTCGAGCTCGGTACCCGGGGATCCTCTAGAGGATCCAGACATGATAA
GGGCCCTCTAGACTCGAGCGGCCGCCACTGTGCTGGATGATCCGAGCTCGGTACCAAGCTTAAGTTTATC
ACAAGTTTGTACAAAAAAGCTGAACGAGAAACGTAAAATGATATAAATATCAATATATTAAATTAGATTT
TGCATAAAAAACAGACTACATAATACTGTAAAACACAACATATCCAGTCACTATGGCGGCCGCATTAGGC
ACCCCAGGCTTTACACTTTATGCTTCCGGCTCGTATAATGTGTGGATTTTGAGTTAGGATCCGGCGAGAT
TTTCAGGAGCTAAGGAAGCTAAAATGGAGAAAAAAATCACTGGATATACCACCGTTGATATATCCCAATG
GCATCGTAAAGAACATTTTGAGGCATTTCAGTCAGTTGCTCAATGTACCTATAACCAGACCGTTCAGCTG
GATATTACGGCCTTTTTAAAGACCGTAAAGAAAAATAAGCACAAGTTTTATCCGGCCTTTATTCACATTC
TTGCCCGCCTGATGAATGCTCATCCGGAATTCCGTATGGCAATGAAAGACGGTGAGCTGGTGATATGGGA
TAGTGTTCACCCTTGTTACACCGTTTTCCATGAGCAAACTGAAACGTTTTCATCGCTCTGGAGTGAATAC
CACGACGATTTCCGGCAGTTTCTACACATATATTCGCAAGATGTGGCGTGTTACGGTGAAAACCTGGCCT
ATTTCCCTAAAGGGTTTATTGAGAATATGTTTTTCGTCTCAGCCAATCCCTGGGTGAGTTTCACCAGTTT
TGATTTAAACGTGGCCAATATGGACAACTTCTTCGCCCCCGTTTTCACCATGGGCAAATATTATACGCAA
GGCGACAAGGTGCTGATGCCGCTGGCGATTCAGGTTCATCATGCCGTCTGTGATGGCTTCCATGTCGGCA
GAATGCTTAATGAATTACAACAGTACTGCGATGAGTGGCAGGGCGGGGCGTAAACGCGTGGATCCGGCTT
ACTAAAAGCCAGATAACAGTATGCGTATTTGCGCGCTGATTTTTGCGGTATAAGAATATATACTGATATG
TATACCCGAAGTATGTCAAAAAGAGGTGTGCTATGAAGCAGCGTATTACAGTGACAGTTGACAGCGACAG
CTATCAGTTGCTCAAGGCATATATGATGTCAATATCTCCGGTCTGGTAAGCACAACCATGCAGAATGAAG
CCCGTCGTCTGCGTGCCGAACGCTGGAAAGCGGAAAATCAGGAAGGGATGGCTGAGGTCGCCCGGTTTAT
TGAAATGAACGGCTCTTTTGCTGACGAGAACAGGGACTGGTGAAATGCAGTTTAAGGTTTACACCTATAA
AAGAGAGAGCCGTTATCGTCTGTTTGTGGATGTACAGAGTGATATTATTGACACGCCCGGGCGACGGATG
GTGATCCCCCTGGCCAGTGCACGTCTGCTGTCAGATAAAGTCTCCCGTGAACTTTACCCGGTGGTGCATA
TCGGGGATGAAAGCTGGCGCATGATGACCACCGATATGGCCAGTGTGCCGGTCTCCGTTATCGGGGAAGA
AGTGGCTGATCTCAGCCACCGCGAAAATGACATCAAAAACGCCATTAACCTGATGTTCTGGGGAATATAA
ATGTCAGGCTCCCTTATACACAGCCAGTCTGCAGGTCGACCATAGTGACTGGATATGTTGTGTTTTACAG
TATTATGTAGTCTGTTTTTTATGCAAAATCTAATTTAATATATTGATATTTATATCATTTTACGTTTCTC
GTTCAGCTTTCTTGTACAAAGTGGTGATAAACCGCTGATCAGCCTCGACTGTGCCTTCTAGTTGCCAGCC
ATCTGTTGTTTGCCCCTCCCCCGTGCCTTCCTTGACCCTGGAAGGTGCCACTCCCACTGTCCTTTCCTAA
TAAAATGAGGAAATTGCATCGCATTGTCTGAGTAGGTGTCATTCTATTCTGGGGGGTGGGGTGGGGCAGG
ACAGCAAGGGGGAGGATTGGGAAGACAATAGCAGGCATGCTGGGGATGCGGTGGGCTCTATGGCTTCTGA
GGCGGAAAGAACCAGCAGATCTGCAGATCTGAATTCATCTATGTCGGGTGCGGAGAAAGAGGTAATGAAA
TGGCA
