>Addgene plasmid #30217 | pAd:TRE-gateway | addgene partial sequence | sequence record 36143 | BGH-rev 5'-TAGAAGGCACAGTCGAGG-3'
ACATATCCAGTCACTATGGTCGACCTGCAGACTGGCTGTGTATAAGGGAGCCTGACATTTATATTCCCCA
GAACATCAGGTTAATGGCGTTTTTGATGTCATTTTCGCGGTGGCTGAGATCAGCCACTTCTTCCCCGATA
ACGGAGACCGGCACACTGGCCATATCGGTGGTCATCATGCGCCAGCTTTCATCCCCGATATGCACCACCG
GGTAAAGTTCACGGGAGACTTTATCTGACAGCAGACGTGCACTGGCCAGGGGGATCACCATCCGTCGCCC
GGGCGTGTCAATAATATCACTCTGTACATCCACAAACAGACGATAACGGCTCTCTCTTTTATAGGTGTAA
ACCTTAAACTGCATTTCACCAGCCCCTGTTCTCGTCAGCAAAAGAGCCGTTCATTTCAATAAACCGGGCG
ACCTCAGCCATCCCTTCCTGATTTTCCGCTTTCCAGCGTTCGGCACGCAGACGACGGGCTTCATTCTGCA
TGGTTGTGCTTACCAGACCGGAGATATTGACATCATATATGCCTTGAGCAACTGATAGCTGTCGCTGTCA
ACTGTCACTGTAATACGCTGCTTCATAGCATACCTCTTTTTGACATACTTC
