[The description below was written by a language model from this plasmid's Addgene catalogue record.]
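Description:
pAd:TRE-gateway is an empty adenoviral destination vector built on the Clontech AdenoX backbone, recorded at roughly 33 kb. It carries no insert. It is designed to receive a gene of interest by Gateway recombination. As the name indicates, the Gateway cassette sits downstream of a TRE, a tetracycline-responsive promoter that normally drives expression only when a tetracycline-controlled transactivator is supplied, so that expression of the transferred gene can be regulated with doxycycline. No feature table accompanies the record, so the exact arrangement of the TRE, the recombination sites, the polyadenylation signal and the adenoviral elements cannot be confirmed here. The type of transactivator system intended is also not stated.

In bacteria the plasmid is maintained at low copy and selected with both ampicillin and chloramphenicol. It is propagated in a ccdB-resistant strain. This fits a standard Gateway destination cassette, in which a chloramphenicol resistance gene and the toxic ccdB counterselection gene lie between the att sites. Recombination with an entry clone replaces that cassette with the gene of interest, so correct recombinants can grow in ordinary ccdB-sensitive strains and lose chloramphenicol resistance.

The resulting constructs are meant for producing recombinant adenovirus that delivers an inducible transgene into mammalian cells. The associated work concerns mapping the genomic binding sites of cardiac transcription factors, including pull-down of transcription factors biotinylated in vivo, which suggests the vector was used to express such factors. The repository notes two single-nucleotide differences between its sequencing and the depositor's sequence, which are not known to affect function.
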