Addgene plasmid #30217: pAd:TRE-gateway
Purpose: (Empty Backbone)
Depositing lab: William Pu. Depositing organization: Boston Children's Hospital. Publication: Co-occupancy by multiple cardiac transcription factors identifies transcriptional enhancers active in heart. He A, Kong SW, Ma Q, Pu WT. Proc Natl Acad Sci U S A. 2011 Apr 5. 108(14):5632-7. 10.1073/pnas.1016959108 PubMed 21415370.
Backbone
  Vector backbone: AdenoX
  Backbone manufacturer: Clontech
  Backbone size (bp): 33000
  Vector type: Adenoviral
Growth in bacteria
  Bacterial resistance: Chloramphenicol and Ampicillin, 25 & 100 μg/mL
  Growth temperature: 37°C
  Growth strain: ccdB Survival
  Copy number: Low Copy
Gene/Insert
  Gene/Insert name: None
  Cloning method: Gateway Cloning
  Sequencing primers: 5′ None; 3′ None
Terms and licenses: Academic/Nonprofit Terms; Industry Terms: Not Available to Industry
Depositor comments: He, A. and Pu, W. T. (2010) Genome-wide location analysis by pull down of in vivo biotinylated transcription factors. Curr Protoc Mol Biol Chapter 21, Unit 21.20 Please note that Addgene's sequencing results differ from the sequence provided by the depositing scientist at nucleotides 1778 and 1996. This mismatches are not known to affect plasmid function.
How to cite: pAd:TRE-gateway was a gift from William Pu (Addgene plasmid # 30217 ; http://n2t.net/addgene:30217 ; RRID:Addgene_30217)
